>Addgene plasmid #79593 | p-mCherry-C1-hCRACR2A-isoform-a | addgene partial sequence | sequence record 151037 | SV40pA-R 5'-GAAATTTGTGATGCTATTGC-3'
GCTGCAATAAACAAGTTAACAACAACAATTGCATTCATTTTATGTTTCAGGTTCAGGGGGAGGTGTGGGA
GGTTTTTTAAAGCAAGTAAAACCTCTACAAATGTGGTATGGCTGATTATGATCAGTTATCTAGATCCGGT
GGATCCCGGGCCCGCGGTACCGTCGACTGCAGAATTCTCAGCCACAGCAGGATTTCTTCTTAGCAGGGTG
GCCGACCTGAATGGTGTCCTCTCTCACTGTGTCTTCTTGCTCCTTGAGGAACCTGGCCAGATGGAGCAGG
GACTCTTTGGTGTTGTGACCAGAGTAGGCGCTGCATTCATAGAAGATCAGATTGTTCTCCGTGGCAAGCT
GCTCTCCGAGGCCCCGGGGGACTTCCCGCTCCTTCTCGTTGTCAAGCTTATTACCCAGCAGAAGAACAGG
CACCCGGTCTCCCACAGCTTCCTCCACGCTGCTCAGCCACCGCCGGACCGACAGGAACGACTGCTTGTCT
GTGAGATCGTACATGACGATGACACCATCTGCCTTTCTGAAGAACTGCTGGGTGATGCACCGGTACCTCT
CCTGCCCAGCCGTGTCCCACAGCTGCAGGGCCACCTGAGAGTTGTCCACATTCAACGTCTTCACACGGTA
ATCAATGCCCACAGTGGCCGCCATGCCTGGGGAGAACCGGTCCTCACAGAATCTCCTCAGGAAGGATGTC
TTCCCCACCGCGGAATTGCCCACGAACACAATCTTGAAGAGCCGGTCAGGGGCAGAGGGAGAGCTTTCCT
CCTTACACAGGGCTTCTTTTCCAACAGGCTGCCCTCGGGGGGATGTGGGGGTGAGTTTCAAGGGTGGGGC
CTCCGGGATTTGTCCCTGTACCCCCTGGTCAGAGACCTCTTCCTCTTCTGAGCATTTGCTCAGGGGTTGC
TCAAAGCCACCATCCAGGAGCTGGGGCAGGGGGTCTTCTTCAACGGAGATGATTCTGCGGAGCGGCCGGG
GGTACGGA
