>Addgene plasmid #79593 | p-mCherry-C1-hCRACR2A-isoform-a | addgene partial sequence | sequence record 151816 | mCherry-F 5'-ccccgtaatgcagaagaaga-3'
GAGCGGATGTACCCCGAGGACGGCGCCCTGAAGGGCGAGATCAAGCAGAGGCTGAAGCTGAAGGACGGCG
GCCACTACGACGCTGAGGTCAAGACCACCTACAAGGCCAAGAAGCCCGTGCAGCTGCCCGGCGCCTACAA
CGTCAACATCAAGTTGGACATCACCTCCCACAACGAGGACTACACCATCGTGGAACAGTACGAACGCGCC
GAGGGCCGCCACTCCACCGGCGGCATGGACGAGCTGTACAAGTCCGGACTCAGATCT
