[The description below was written by a language model from this plasmid's Addgene catalogue record.]
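Description:
p-mCherry-C1-hCRACR2A-isoform-a is a mammalian expression plasmid built on the Clontech pmCherry-C1 backbone (about 4.7 kb without insert) and intended for transient expression of a fluorescently tagged human protein. It is maintained in E. coli as a high-copy plasmid under kanamycin selection, and the backbone also provides neomycin resistance, so transfected mammalian cells can be selected with G418 if stable expression is wanted. No feature table accompanies the record, so elements such as the replication origins are not individually documented. The listed 3′ sequencing primer does point to an SV40 polyadenylation signal downstream of the cloning site.

The payload is the roughly 2.2 kb coding sequence for isoform a of human CRACR2A (also known as EFCAB4B or RAB46), inserted between the XhoI and EcoRI sites of the polylinker, both of which were preserved. The cDNA was obtained from a library made from Jurkat T cells. In the C1 configuration the insert sits downstream of the mCherry open reading frame, so the CMV promoter drives a single fusion protein with the red fluorescent mCherry at the N terminus of CRACR2A.

According to the associated publication, this isoform is a large Rab GTPase found on subsynaptic vesicles that relay T cell activation signals. The construct is therefore suited to visualising the localisation and trafficking of CRACR2A-a in live or fixed cells by red fluorescence, and to overexpression studies of its role in T cell signalling.
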