Addgene plasmid #79593: p-mCherry-C1-hCRACR2A-isoform-a
Purpose: Transient expression
Depositing lab: Yousang Gwack. Publication: A large Rab GTPase encoded by CRACR2A is a component of subsynaptic vesicles that transmit T cell activation signals. Srikanth S, Kim KD, Gao Y, Woo JS, Ghosh S, Calmettes G, Paz A, Abramson J, Jiang M, Gwack Y. Sci Signal. 2016 Mar 22;9(420):ra31. doi: 10.1126/scisignal.aac9171. PubMed 27016526.
Backbone
  Vector backbone: pmCherry-C1
  Backbone manufacturer: Clontech
  Backbone size w/o insert (bp): 4700
  Vector type: Mammalian Expression
  Selectable markers: Neomycin (select with G418)
Growth in bacteria
  Bacterial resistance: Kanamycin, 50 μg/mL
  Growth temperature: 37°C
  Growth strain: DH5alpha
  Copy number: High Copy
Gene/Insert
  Gene/Insert name: CRACR2A-isoform-a (alt names: EFCAB4B; NM_001144958)
  Species: H. sapiens (human)
  Insert size (bp): 2196
  Entrez Gene: CRACR2A (a.k.a. EFCAB4B, RAB46)
  Promoter: CMV
  Tag / fusion protein: mCherry (N terminal on backbone)
  Cloning method: Restriction Enzyme; 5′ cloning site XhoI (not destroyed); 3′ cloning site EcoRI (not destroyed)
  Sequencing primers: 5′ mCherry-F; 3′ SV40pA-R
Terms and licenses: Academic/Nonprofit Terms; Industry Terms: Not Available to Industry
Depositor comments: This cDNA was cloned from a cDNA library made from Jurkat T cells, as described in the reference
How to cite: p-mCherry-C1-hCRACR2A-isoform-a was a gift from Yousang Gwack (Addgene plasmid # 79593 ; http://n2t.net/addgene:79593 ; RRID:Addgene_79593)
